>Addgene plasmid #50884 | pcDNA3.1 Flag YFP hNKCC1 I730C (NT504) | depositor full sequence | sequence record 76357 | Full Sequence
GCTAGCCCGGGCACGGCCGCCACCATGGGAGACTACAAAGACCATGACGGTGATTATAAAGATCACGACA
TCGACTACAAGGATGACGATGACAAGGGTGACCCTACCGTCAGCAAGGGCGAGGAGCTGTTCACCGGGGT
GGTGCCCATCCTGGTCGAGCTGGACGGCGACGTAAACGGCCACAAGTTCAGCGTGTCCGGCGAGGGCGAG
GGCGATGCCACCTACGGCAAGCTGACCCTGAAGTTCATCTGCACCACCGGCAAGCTGCCCGTGCCCTGGC
CCACCCTCGTGACCACCTTCGGCTACGGCCTGATGTGCTTCGCCCGCTACCCCGACCACATGAAGCAGCA
CGACTTCTTCAAGTCCGCCATGCCCGAAGGCTACGTCCAGGAGCGCACCATCTTCTTCAAGGACGACGGC
AACTACAAGACCCGCGCCGAGGTGAAGTTCGAGGGCGACACCCTGGTGAACCGCATCGAGCTGAAGGGCA
TCGACTTCAAGGAGGACGGCAACATCCTAGGGCACAAGCTGGAGTACAACTACAACAGCCACAACGTTTA
TATCATGGCCGACAAGCAGAAGAACGGCATCAAGGTGAACTTCAAGATCCGCCACAACATCGAGGACGGC
AGCGTGCAGCTCGCCGACCACTACCAGCAGAACACCCCCATCGGCGACGGCCCCGTGCTGCTGCCCGACA
ACCACTACCTGAGCTACCAGTCCAAACTGAGCAAAGACCCCAACGAGAAGCGCGATCACATGGTCCTGCT
GGAGTTCGTGACCGCCGCCGGGATCACTCTCGGCATGGACGAGCTCTACAAGGGTGACCTGGAGCCGAGG
CCCACGGCTCCTAGCTCCGGCGCGCCAGGCCTCGCCGGAGTCGGCGAAACGCCGAGCGCCGCTGCGCTGG
CCGCAGCCAGGGTGGAACTGCCCGGAACCGCTGTGCCCTCGGTGCCGGAGGATGCTGCGCCCGCGAGCCG
GGACGGGGGCGGGGTCCGCGATGAGGGACCAGCCGCCGCCGGTGACGGCCTGGGCAGACCCTTGGGGCCT
ACCCCGAGCCAGAGCCGTTTCCAGGTGGACCTCGTTTCCGAGAACGCAGGGCGGGCTGCTGCTGCGGCGG
CGGCGGCTGCTGCGGCCGCCGCCGCTGCTGGTGCCGGGGCGGGGGCCAAGCAGACTCCTGCCGACGGGGA
AGCCAGCGGCGAGAGCGAGCCAGCTAAAGGCAGCGAGGAAGCCAAAGGCCGCTTCCGCGTTAACTTCGTA
GATCCTGCTGCCAGCTCGTCCGCAGAAGATAGCCTGTCAGATGCCGCCGGGGTCGGAGTCGATGGACCCA
ACGTGAGCTTCCAGAACGGCGGGGACACGGTACTGAGCGAGGGCAGCAGCCTCCATTCCGGTGGCGGCGG
CGGCTCCGGCCACCACCAGCACTACTATTATGATACCCACACCAACACCTACTATCTGCGCACCTTCGGC
CACAACACAATGGACGCGGTACCCAGGATCGACCACTACCGGCACACAGCCGCGCAGCTCGGCGAGAAGC
TGCTCCGGCCTAGCCTGGCCGAGCTGCATGACGAGCTGGAAAAGGAACCTTTTGAGGATGGCTTTGCAAA
TGGGGAAGAAAGCACTCCAACACGTGATGCTGTGGTCACGTACACGGCCGAAAGTAAAGGAGTCGTGAAG
TTTGGCTGGATCAAGGGTGTACTAGTACGTTGTATGTTAAACATTTGGGGTGTGATGCTTTTCATTCGTC
TCTCATGGATTGTGGGACAAGCTGGAATTGGTCTATCAGTCCTTGTAATAATGATGGCTACTGTTGTGAC
AACTATCACAGGATTGTCCACTAGCGCCATCGCAACTAATGGATTTGTAAGGGGAGGCGGCGCATATTAT
TTAATATCTAGAAGTCTAGGGCCTGAATTTGGTGGTGCCATTGGTCTAATCTTCGCCTTTGCCAACGCTG
TTGCTGTTGCTATGTATGTGGTTGGATTTGCAGAAACCGTGGTGGAGTTGCTGAAAGAACATTCCATTCT
TATGATAGATGAAATCAATGACATCCGGATTATTGGAGCCATTACAGTCGTGATTCTTTTAGGTATCTCA
GTAGCCGGTATGGAGTGGGAAGCAAAAGCTCAGATTGTTCTTTTGGTGATCCTACTTCTTGCTATTGGTG
ATTTCGTCATAGGAACATTTATCCCACTCGAGAGCAAGAAGCCAAAAGGGTTTTTTGGCTATAAATCTGA
AATCTTTAATGAGAACTTTGGCCCCGATTTTCGAGAAGAAGAAACTTTCTTTTCTGTATTTGCCATCTTT
TTTCCTGCTGCAACTGGAATTCTGGCTGGCGCAAATATCTCAGGTGATCTTGCAGATCCTCAGTCAGCCA
TACCCAAAGGAACACTCCTAGCCATTTTAATTACTACATTGGTTTATGTAGGAATTGCCGTGTCTGTAGG
TTCTTGTGTCGTACGCGATGCCACTGGTAATGTTAATGACACTATCGTAACAGAGCTAACAAACTGTACT
AGCGCAGCCTGCAAATTAAACTTTGATTTTTCATCTTGTGAATCCAGTCCTTGTAGCTACGGCCTAATGA
ACAACTTTCAGGTAATGAGTATGGTGTCAGGATTTACACCACTAATTTCCGCGGGCATATTCTCTGCCAC
TCTTTCTAGCGCATTAGCATCCCTAGTGAGTGCTCCCAAGATATTTCAGGCCCTATGTAAAGACAACATC
TACCCCGCTTTCCAGATGTTTGCTAAAGGTTATGGGAAAAATAATGAGCCATTACGTGGCTACATCTTAA
CATTCTTAATTGCACTTGGATTCATCTTAATTGCCGAACTGAATGTTATTGCACCAATTATCTCAAACTT
CTTCCTTGCCAGCTATGCCCTCATCAATTTTTCAGTATTCCATGCTTCACTGGCAAAAAGCCCAGGATGG
CGACCGGCATTTAAATACTACAATATGTGGATCTCACTTCTTGGAGCAATTCTTTGTTGCATAGTAATGT
TCGTCTGTAACTGGTGGGCTGCTTTGCTAACCTACGTGATAGTCCTTGGTCTCTATATTTATGTTACCTA
CAAAAAACCCGATGTGAATTGGGGATCCTCTACACAAGCCCTGACTTACCTCAATGCCCTGCAACATAGT
ATTAGGCTTTCTGGCGTGGAGGACCATGTGAAAAACTTTAGGCCACAGTGTCTTGTTATGACAGGAGCGC
CAAACTCACGGCCGGCCTTACTTCATCTTGTTCACGATTTCACAAAAAATGTTGGTTTGATGATCTGTGG
ACACGTACACATGGGACCACGCAGACAAGCCATGAAAGAAATGTCCATCGACCAAGCCAAATATCAGCGC
TGGCTTATTAAGAACAAAATGAAGGCTTTTTATGCACCAGTACATGCAGATGACCTCAGAGAAGGGGCCC
AATACTTGATGCAGGCTGCTGGCCTGGGCCGTATGAAGCCAAACACACTAGTCCTTGGATTTAAGAAAGA
TTGGTTGCAAGCAGATATGAGGGATGTGGATATGTACATAAACTTATTTCACGATGCTTTTGACATACAA
TATGGCGTAGTGGTTATTCGCCTAAAAGAAGGTCTGGATATTAGTCACCTGCAGGGACAAGAAGAATTAT
TGTCATCACAAGAGAAATCTCCTGGCACCAAGGATGTCGTAGTAAGTGTGGAATATAGTAAAAAGTCCGA
TTTAGATACTTCGAAACCCCTCAGTGAAAAACCAATTACCCATAAAGTCGAGGAAGAAGATGGCAAGACT
GCAACTCAACCACTGTTGAAAAAAGAATCCAAAGGCCCTATTGTGCCTTTGAATGTAGCTGACCAAAAGC
TTCTTGAAGCTAGTACACAGTTTCAGAAAAAACAAGGAAAGAATACTATTGATGTCTGGTGGCTTTTTGA
TGACGGAGGTCTGACCTTATTGATACCTTACCTTCTGACGACCAAGAAAAAATGGAAAGACTGTAAGATC
AGAGTATTCATTGGTGGAAAGATAAACAGAATAGACCATGACCGGAGAGCGATGGCTACTTTACTGAGCA
AGTTCAGAATCGATTTTTCTGACATCATGGTTCTAGGAGACATCAATACCAAACCAAAGAAAGAAAACAT
TATAGCTTTCGAGGAAATCATTGAGCCATACAGACTTCACGAAGATGATAAAGAGCAAGATATCGCAGAT
AAAATGAAAGAAGATGAACCCTGGCGAATAACAGATAATGAATTGGAGCTGTATAAGACCAAGACATACC
GGCAGATCAGGTTAAATGAGTTATTAAAGGAACATTCAAGCACAGCTAACATTATTGTGATGAGTTTACC
GGTCGCACGAAAGGGTGCCGTTTCTAGTGCTCTCTACATGGCATGGTTAGAAGCACTATCTAAGGATCTA
CCACCAATCCTACTAGTTCGTGGGAATCATCAGAGTGTCCTTACCTTCTATTCATAATTAATTAAGTTTA
AACCCGCTGATCAGCCTCGACTGTGCCTTCTAGTTGCCAGCCATCTGTTGTTTGCCCCTCCCCCGTGCCT
TCCTTGACCCTGGAAGGTGCCACTCCCACTGTCCTTTCCTAATAAAATGAGGAAATTGCATCGCATTGTC
TGAGTAGGTGTCATTCTATTCTGGGGGGTGGGGTGGGGCAGGACAGCAAGGGGGAGGATTGGGAAGACAA
TAGCAGGCATGCTGGGGATGCGGTGGGCTCTATGGCTTCTGAGGCGGAAAGAACCAGCTGGGGCTCTAGG
GGGTATCCCC
[124 nt withheld, positions 4771-4894]
C
[91 nt withheld, positions 4896-4986]
A
[49 nt withheld, positions 4988-5036]
CCTTTGACGTTGGAGTCCACGTTCTTT
[37 nt withheld, positions 5064-5100]
ACCCTATCTCGGTCTATTCTTTTGATTTATAAGGGATTTTGCCGATTTCGGCCTATTGGTTAAAAAATGA
GCTGATTTAACAAAAATTTAACGCGAATTAATTCTGTGGAATGTGTGTCAGTTAGGGTGTGGAAAGTCCC
CAGGCTCCCCAGCAGGCAGAAGTATGCAAAGCATGCATCTCAATTAGTCAGCAACCAGGTGTGGAAAGTC
CCCAGGCTCCCCAGCAGGCAGAAGTATGCAAAGCATGCATCTCAATTAGTCAGCAACCATAGTCCCGCCC
CTAACTCCGCCCATCCCGCCCCTAACTCCGCCCAGTTCCGCCCATTCTCCGCCCCATGGCTGACTAATTT
TTTTTATTTATGCAGAGGCCGAGGCCGCCTCTGCCTCTGAGCTATTCCAGAAGTAGTGAGGAGGCTTTTT
TGGAGGCCTAGGCTTTTGCAAAAAGCTCCCGGGAGCTTGTATATCCATTTTCGGATCTGATCAAGAGACA
GGATGAGGATCGTTTCGCATGATTGAACAAGATGGATTGCACGCAGGTTCTCCGGCCGCTTGGGTGGAGA
GGCTATTCGGCTATGACTGGGCACAACAGACAATCGGCTGCTCTGATGCCGCCGTGTTCCGGCTGTCAGC
GCAGGGGCGCCCGGTTCTTTTTGTCAAGACCGACCTGTCCGGTGCCCTGAATGAACTGCAGGACGAGGCA
GCGCGGCTATCGTGGCTGGCCACGACGGGCGTTCCTTGCGCAGCTGTGCTCGACGTTGTCACTGAAGCGG
GAAGGGACTGGCTGCTATTGGGCGAAGTGCCGGGGCAGGATCTCCTGTCATCTCACCTTGCTCCTGCCGA
GAAAGTATCCATCATGGCTGATGCAATGCGGCGGCTGCATACGCTTGATCCGGCTACCTGCCCATTCGAC
CACCAAGCGAAACATCGCATCGAGCGAGCACGTACTCGGATGGAAGCCGGTCTTGTCGATCAGGATGATC
TGGACGAAGAGCATCAGGGGCTCGCGCCAGCCGAACTGTTCGCCAGGCTCAAGGCGCGCATGCCCGACGG
CGAGGATCTCGTCGTGACCCATGGCGATGCCTGCTTGCCGAATATCATGGTGGAAAATGGCCGCTTTTCT
GGATTCATCGACTGTGGCCGGCTGGGTGTGGCGGACCGCTATCAGGACATAGCGTTGGCTACCCGTGATA
TTGCTGAAGAGCTTGGCGGCGAATGGGCTGACCGCTTCCTCGTGCTTTACGGTATCGCCGCTCCCGATTC
GCAGCGCATCGCCTTCTATCGCCTTCTTGACGAGTTCTTCTGAGCGGGACTCTGGGGTTCGAAATGACCG
ACCAAGCGACGCCCAACCTGCCATCACGAGATTTCGATTCCACCGCCGCCTTCTATGAAAGGTTGGGCTT
CGGAATCGTTTTCCGGGACGCCGGCTGGATGATCCTCCAGCGCGGGGATCTCATGCTGGAGTTCTTCGCC
CACCCCAACTTGTTTATTGCAGCTTATAATGGTTACAAATAAAGCAATAGCATCACAAATTTCACAAATA
AAGCATTTTTTTCACTGCATTCTAGTTGTGGTTTGTCCAAACTCATCAATGTATCTTATCATGTCTGTAT
ACCGTCGACCTCTAGCTAGAGCTTGGCGTAATCATGGTCATAGCTGTTTCCTGTGTGAAATTGTTATCCG
CTCACAATTCCACACAACATACGAGCCGGAAGCATAAAGTGTAAAGCCTGGGGTGCCTAATGAGTGAGCT
AACTCACATTAATTGCGTTGCGCTCACTGCCCGCTTTCCAGTCGGGAAACCTGTCGTGCCAGCTGCATTA
ATGAATCGGCCAACGCGCGGGGAGAGGCGGTTTGCGTATTGGGCGCTCTTCCGCTTCCTCGCTCACTGAC
TCGCTGCGCTCGGTCGTTCGGCTGCGGCGAGCGGTATCAGCTCACTCAAAGGCGGTAATACGGTTATCCA
CAGAATCAGGGGATAACGCAGGAAAGAACATGTGAGCAAAAGGCCAGCAAAAGGCCAGGAACCGTAAAAA
GGCCGCGTTGCTGGCGTTTTTCCATAGGCTCCGCCCCCCTGACGAGCATCACAAAAATCGACGCTCAAGT
CAGAGGTGGCGAAACCCGACAGGACTATAAAGATACCAGGCGTTTCCCCCTGGAAGCTCCCTCGTGCGCT
CTCCTGTTCCGACCCTGCCGCTTACCGGATACCTGTCCGCCTTTCTCCCTTCGGGAAGCGTGGCGCTTTC
TCATAGCTCACGCTGTAGGTATCTCAGTTCGGTGTAGGTCGTTCGCTCCAAGCTGGGCTGTGTGCACGAA
CCCCCCGTTCAGCCCGACCGCTGCGCCTTATCCGGTAACTATCGTCTTGAGTCCAACCCGGTAAGACACG
ACTTATCGCCACTGGCAGCAGCCACTGGTAACAGGATTAGCAGAGCGAGGTATGTAGGCGGTGCTACAGA
GTTCTTGAAGTGGTGGCCTAACTACGGCTACACTAGAAGAACAGTATTTGGTATCTGCGCTCTGCTGAAG
CCAGTTACCTTCGGAAAAAGAGTTGGTAGCTCTTGATCCGGCAAACAAACCACCGCTGGTAGCGGTTTTT
TTGTTTGCAAGCAGCAGATTACGCGCAGAAAAAAAGGATCTCAAGAAGATCCTTTGATCTTTTCTACGGG
GTCTGACGCTCAGTGGAACGAAAACTCACGTTAAGGGATTTTGGTCATGAGATTATCAAAAAGGATCTTC
ACCTAGATCCTTTTAAATTAAAAATGAAGTTTTAAATCAATCTAAAGTATATATGAGTAAACTTGGTCTG
ACAGTTACCAATGCTTAATCAGTGAGGCACCTATCTCAGCGATCTGTCTATTTCGTTCATCCATAGTTGC
CTGACTCCCCGTCGTGTAGATAACTACGATACGGGAGGGCTTACCATCTGGCCCCAGTGCTGCAATGATA
CCGCGAGACCCACGCTCACCGGCTCCAGATTTATCAGCAATAAACCAGCCAGCCGGAAGGGCCGAGCGCA
GAAGTGGTCCTGCAACTTTATCCGCCTCCATCCAGTCTATTAATTGTTGCCGGGAAGCTAGAGTAAGTAG
TTCGCCAGTTAATAGTTTGCGCAACGTTGTTGCCATTGCTACAGGCATCGTGGTGTCACGCTCGTCGTTT
GGTATGGCTTCATTCAGCTCCGGTTCCCAACGATCAAGGCGAGTTACATGATCCCCCATGTTGTGCAAAA
AAGCGGTTAGCTCCTTCGGTCCTCCGATCGTTGTCAGAAGTAAGTTGGCCGCAGTGTTATCACTCATGGT
TATGGCAGCACTGCATAATTCTCTTACTGTCATGCCATCCGTAAGATGCTTTTCTGTGACTGGTGAGTAC
TCAACCAAGTCATTCTGAGAATAGTGTATGCGGCGACCGAGTTGCTCTTGCCCGGCGTCAATACGGGATA
ATACCGCGCCACATAGCAGAACTTTAAAAGTGCTCATCATTGGAAAACGTTCTTCGGGGCGAAAACTCTC
AAGGATCTTACCGCTGTTGAGATCCAGTTCGATGTAACCCACTCGTGCACCCAACTGATCTTCAGCATCT
TTTACTTTCACCAGCGTTTCTGGGTGAGCAAAAACAGGAAGGCAAAATGCCGCAAAAAAGGGAATAAGGG
CGACACGGAAATGTTGAATACTCATACTCTTCCTTTTTCAATATTATTGAAGCATTTATCAGGGTTATTG
TCTCATGAGCGGATACATATTTGAATGTATTTAGAAAAATAAACAAATAGGGGTTCCGCGCACATTTCCC
CGAAAAGTGCCACCTGACGTCGACGGATCGGGAGATCTCCCGATCCCCTATGGTGCACTCTCAGTACAAT
CTGCTCTGATGCCGCATAGTTAAGCCAGTATCTGCTCCCTGCTTGTGTGTTGGAGGTCGCTGAGTAGTGC
GCGAGCAAAATTTAAGCTACAACAAGGCAAGGCTTGACCGACAATTGCATGAAGAATCTGCTTAGGGTTA
GGCGTTTTGCGCTGCTTCGCGATGTACGGGCCAGATATACGCGTTGACATTGATTATTGACTAGTTATTA
ATAGTAATCAATTACGGGGTCATTAGTTCATAGCCCATATATGGAGTTCCGCGTTACATAACTTACGGTA
AATGGCCCGCCTGGCTGACCGCCCAACGACCCCCGCCCATTGACGTCAATAATGACGTATGTTCCCATAG
TAACGCCAATAGGGACTTTCCATTGACGTCAATGGGTGGAGTATTTACGGTAAACTGCCCACTTGGCAGT
ACATCAAGTGTATCATATGCCAAGTACGCCCCCTATTGACGTCAATGACGGTAAATGGCCCGCCTGGCAT
TATGCCCAGTACATGACCTTATGGGACTTTCCTACTTGGCAGTACATCTACGTATTAGTCATCGCTATTA
CCATGGTGATGCGGTTTTGGCAGTACATCAATGGGCGTGGATAGCGGTTTGACTCACGGGGATTTCCAAG
TCTCCACCCCATTGACGTCAATGGGAGTTTGTTTTGGCACCAAAATCAACGGGACTTTCCAAAATGTCGT
AACAACTCCGCCCCATTGACGCAAATGGGCGGTAGGCGTGTACGGTGGGAGGTCTATATAAGCAGAGCTC
TCTGGCTAACTAGAGAACCCACTGCTTACTGGCTTATCGAAATTAATACGACTCACTATAGGGAGACCCA
AGCTG
Features (pLannotate 1.2.2; 22 found; start..end, strand, type, name):
     31..96      +  CDS            3xFLAG: three tandem FLAG® epitope tags, followed by an enterokinase cleavage site
    109..822     +  CDS            mCitrine: mCitrine is a basic (constitutively fluorescent) yellow fluorescent protein published in 2001, derived from Aequorea victoria.
    829..4464    +  CDS            SLC12A2: S12A2_HUMAN - Also known as NKCC1. Experimental evidence at protein level: Swiss-Prot protein existence level 1. Cation-chloride cotransporter which mediates the electroneutral transport of chloride, potassium and/or sodium ions across the membrane. Plays a vital role in the regulation of ionic balance and cell volume. From Homo sapiens (Human).
   4501..4725    +  polyA_signal   bGH poly(A) signal: bovine growth hormone polyadenylation signal
   4729..4750    +  promoter       SV40 promoter (fragment): SV40 enhancer and early promoter
   4771..5199    +  rep_origin     f1 ori (sequence partly withheld): f1 bacteriophage origin of replication; arrow indicates direction of (+) strand synthesis
   5213..5542    +  promoter       SV40 promoter: SV40 enhancer and early promoter
   5609..6400    +  CDS            neo: KKA2_KLEPN - Also known as kan, nptII. Experimental evidence at protein level: Swiss-Prot protein existence level 1. Resistance to kanamycin, neomycin, paromomycin, ribostamycin, butirosin and gentamicin B. From Klebsiella pneumoniae.
   6424..6582    +  CDS            ble (fragment): BLE_KLEPN - Experimental evidence at protein level: Swiss-Prot protein existence level 1. Binding protein with a strong affinity to the bleomycin family of antibiotics. Binds to CL990; an antimitotic-antibiotic compound. From Klebsiella pneumoniae.
   6577..6698    +  polyA_signal   SV40 poly(A) signal: SV40 polyadenylation signal
   6771..6787    -  protein_bind   lac operator: The lac repressor binds to the lac operator to inhibit transcription in E. coli. This inhibition can be relieved by adding lactose or isopropyl-β-D-thiogalactopyranoside (IPTG). lac repressor encoded by lacI
   6795..6825    -  promoter       lac promoter: promoter for the E. coli lac operon
   6840..6861    -  protein_bind   CAP binding site: CAP binding activates transcription in the presence of cAMP. E. coli catabolite activator protein
   6874..6966    -  CDS            lacI (fragment): lac repressor; lacI; The lac repressor binds to the lac operator to inhibit transcription in E. coli. This inhibition can be relieved by adding lactose or isopropyl-β-D-thiogalactopyranoside (IPTG).
   7149..7734    -  rep_origin     ori: high-copy-number ColE1/pMB1/pBR322/pUC origin of replication
   7905..8765    -  CDS            AmpR: β-lactamase; bla; confers resistance to ampicillin, carbenicillin, and related antibiotics
   8766..8870    -  promoter       AmpR promoter: bla
   8929..8981    -  misc_feature   bom (fragment): basis of mobility region from pBR322
   9136..9515    +  enhancer       CMV enhancer: human cytomegalovirus immediate early enhancer
   9516..9719    +  promoter       CMV promoter: human cytomegalovirus (CMV) immediate early promoter
   9715..9748    +  LTR            5' LTR (truncated) (fragment): truncated 5' long terminal repeat (LTR) from HIV-1
   9764..9782    +  promoter       T7 promoter: promoter for bacteriophage T7 RNA polymerase
