[The description below was written by a language model from this plasmid's Addgene catalogue record and pLannotate feature annotations shown in this document.]
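Description:
pcDNA3.1 Flag YFP hNKCC1 I730C (NT504) is a mammalian expression plasmid built on the pcDNA3.1 neo backbone, about 9.8 kb in total. It is maintained in E. coli through a high-copy ColE1/pUC-type origin and selected with ampicillin via the β-lactamase gene. An f1 origin is also present. For mammalian cells it carries a neomycin phosphotransferase cassette driven by the SV40 early promoter and ended by the SV40 polyadenylation signal, which allows G418 selection of stable transfectants. The feature table also lists short fragments such as ble, lacI, a bom region and a truncated HIV-1 LTR. These appear to be backbone remnants or annotation matches rather than functional elements.

The expression cassette uses the human CMV immediate-early enhancer and promoter, with a T7 promoter just upstream of the insert, and ends in the bovine growth hormone polyadenylation signal. The single open reading frame encodes a 3xFLAG epitope, then a yellow fluorescent protein that the sequence annotation identifies as mCitrine, fused to the N-terminus of human NKCC1 (SLC12A2), the Na-K-Cl cotransporter. The NKCC1 cDNA is synthetic and was designed with convenient restriction sites. The insert lies between NheI and PmeI sites, both retained. This version carries the I730C substitution and was derived from the corresponding wild-type construct (NT17). The FLAG tag permits immunodetection or purification, and the fluorescent tag allows expression and localisation to be monitored. According to the associated publication, the plasmid comes from work using internal crosslinking between transmembrane domains 10 and 11/12 to study the molecular motions behind ion transport and transporter activation. An introduced cysteine is consistent with that approach.
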