Addgene plasmid #50884: pcDNA3.1 Flag YFP hNKCC1 I730C (NT504)
Purpose: Expresses human NKCC1 I730C mutant with an N-terminal 3xFLAG-YFP tag in mammalian cells. cDNA is synthetic, containing convenient restriction sites.
Depositing lab: Biff Forbush. Depositing organization: Yale University. Publication: Molecular Motions Involved in Na-K-Cl Cotransporter-mediated Ion Transport and Transporter Activation Revealed by Internal Crosslinking between Transmembrane Domains 10 and 11/12. Monette MY, Somasekharan S, Forbush B. J Biol Chem. 2014 Jan 22. 10.1074/jbc.M113.542258 PubMed 24451383.
Backbone
  Vector backbone: pcDNA 3.1 neo
  Backbone manufacturer: Life Technologies
  Backbone size w/o insert (bp): 5316
  Vector type: Mammalian Expression
  Selectable markers: Neomycin (select with G418)
Growth in bacteria
  Bacterial resistance: Ampicillin, 100 μg/mL
  Growth temperature: 37°C
  Growth strain: DH5alpha
  Copy number: High Copy
Gene/Insert
  Gene/Insert name: human NKCC1 (synthetic) (alt names: Slc12A2 (synthetic); Na-K-Cl cotransporter)
  Species: H. sapiens (human), Synthetic
  Insert size (bp): 4479
  Mutation: I730C in hNKCC1 in NT17
  Entrez Gene: SLC12A2 (a.k.a. BSC, BSC-2, BSC2, CCC1, KILQS, NKCC1, PPP1R141)
  Promoter: CMV
  Tag / fusion protein: 3x Flag (N terminal on insert); YFP (N terminal on insert)
  Cloning method: Restriction Enzyme; 5′ cloning site NheI (not destroyed); 3′ cloning site PmeI (not destroyed)
  Sequencing primers: 5′ CMV-F; 3′ BGH-rev
Terms and licenses: Academic/Nonprofit Terms; Industry Terms: Not Available to Industry
Depositor comments: Plasmid constructed from pcDNA3.1 Flag YFP hNKCC1 WT (NT17). See Addgene plasmid# 49085 (http://www.addgene.org/49085/) for plasmid map of wild-type construct.
How to cite: pcDNA3.1 Flag YFP hNKCC1 I730C (NT504) was a gift from Biff Forbush (Addgene plasmid # 50884 ; http://n2t.net/addgene:50884 ; RRID:Addgene_50884)
