>Addgene plasmid #50884 | pcDNA3.1 Flag YFP hNKCC1 I730C (NT504) | addgene partial sequence | sequence record 78637 | CMV-F 5'-CGCAAATGGGCGGTAGGCGTG-3'
GAGCTCTCTGGCTAACTAGAGAACCCACTGCTTACTGGCTTATCGAAATTAATACGACTCACTATAGGGA
GACCCAAGCTGGCTAGCCCGGGCACGGCCGCCACCATGGGAGACTACAAAGACCATGACGGTGATTATAA
AGATCACGACATCGACTACAAGGATGACGATGACAAGGGTGACCCTACCGTCAGCAAGGGCGAGGAGCTG
TTCACCGGGGTGGTGCCCATCCTGGTCGAGCTGGACGGCGACGTAAACGGCCACAAGTTCAGCGTGTCCG
GCGAGGGCGAGGGCGATGCCACCTACGGCAAGCTGACCCTGAAGTTCATCTGCACCACCGGCAAGCTGCC
CGTGCCCTGGCCCACCCTCGTGACCACCTTCGGCTACGGCCTGATGTGCTTCGCCCGCTACCCCGACCAC
ATGAAGCAGCACGACTTCTTCAAGTCCGCCATGCCCGAAGGCTACGTCCAGGAGCGCACCATCTTCTTCA
AGGACGACGGCAACTACAAGACCCGCGCCGAGGTGAAGTTCGAGGGCGACACCCTGGTGAACCGCATCGA
GCTGAAGGGCATCGACTTCAAGGAGGACGGCAACATCCTAGGGCACAAGCTGGAGTACAACTACAACAGC
CACAACGTTTATATCATGGCCGACAAGCAGAAGAACGGCATCAAGGTGAACTTCAAGATCCGCCACAACA
TCGAGGACGGCAGCGTGCAGCTCGCCGACCACTACCAGCAGAACACCCCCATCGGCGACGGCCCCGTGCT
GCTGCCCGACAACCACTACCTGAGCTACCAGTCCAAACTGAGCAAAGACCCCAACGAGAAGCGCGATCAC
ATGGTCCTGCTGGAGTTCGTGACCGCCGCCGGGATCACTCTCGGCATGGACGAGCTCTACAAGGGTGACC
TGGAGCCGA
