>Addgene plasmid #50884 | pcDNA3.1 Flag YFP hNKCC1 I730C (NT504) | addgene partial sequence | sequence record 79006 | hNKCC1-int-R 5'-ATATTTGGCTTGGTCGATGG-3'
CGTGTCCACAGATCATCAAACCAACATTTTTTGTGAAATCGTGAACAAGATGAAGTAAGGCCGGCCGTGA
GTTTGGCGCTCCTGTCATAACAAGACACTGTGGCCTAAAGTTTTTCACATGGTCCTCCACGCCAGAAAGC
CTAATACTATGTTGCAGGGCATTGAGGTAAGTCAGGGCTTGTGTAGAGGATCCCCAATTCACATCGGGTT
TTTTGTAGGTAACATAAATATAGAGACCAAGGACTATCACGTAGGTTAGCAAAGCAGCCCACCAGTTACA
GACGAACATTACTATGCAACAAAGAATTGCTCCAAGAAGTGAGATCCACATATTGTAGTATTTAAATGCC
GGTCGCCATCCTGGGCTTTTTGCCAGTGAAGCATGGAATACTGAAAAATTGATGAGGGCATAGCTGGCAA
GGAAGAAGTTTGAGATAATTGGTGCAATAACATTCAGTTCGGCAATTAAGATGAATCCAAGTGCAATTAA
GAATGTTAAGATGTAGCCACGTAATGGCTCATTATTTTTCCCATAACCTTTAGCAAACATCTGGAAAGCG
GGGTAGATGTTGTCTTTACATAGGGCCTGAAATATCTTGGGAGCACTCACTAGGGATGCTAATGCGCTAG
AAAGAGTGGCAGAGAATATGCCCGCGGAAATTAGTGGTGTAAATCCTGACACCATACTCATTACCTGAAA
GTTGTTCATTAGGCCGTAGCTACAAGGACTGGATTCACAAGATGAAAAATCAAAGTTTAATTTGCAGGCT
GCGCTAGTACAGTTTGTTAGCTCTGTTACGATAGTGTCATTAACATTACCAGTGGCATCGCGTACGACAC
AAGAACCTACAGACACGGCAATT
